>Addgene plasmid #217499 | LifeAct-scramble | addgene full sequence | sequence record 446761 | Addgene NGS Result
TCCGCCCCATGGCTGACTAATTTTTTTTATTTATGCAGAGGCCGAGGCCGCCTCGGCCTCTGAGCTATTC
CAGAAGTAGTGAGGAGGCTTTTTTGGAGGCCTAGGCTTTTGCAAAAAGCTAACTTGTTTATTGCAGCTTA
TAATGGTTACAAATAAAGCAATAGCATCACAAATTTCACAAATAAAGCATTTTTTTCACTGCATTCTAGT
TGTGGTTTGTCCAAACTCATCAATGTATCTTATCATGTCTGGATCCGCTGCATTAATGAATCGGCCAACG
CGCGGGGAGAGGCGGTTTGCGTATTGGGCGCTCTTCCGCTTCCTCGCTCACTGACTCGCTGCGCTCGGTC
GTTCGGCTGCGGCGAGCGGTATCAGCTCACTCAAAGGCGGTAATACGGTTATCCACAGAATCAGGGGATA
ACGCAGGAAAGAACATGTGAGCAAAAGGCCAGCAAAAGGCCAGGAACCGTAAAAAGGCCGCGTTGCTGGC
GTTTTTCCATAGGCTCCGCCCCCCTGACGAGCATCACAAAAATCGACGCTCAAGTCAGAGGTGGCGAAAC
CCGACAGGACTATAAAGATACCAGGCGTTTCCCCCTGGAAGCTCCCTCGTGCGCTCTCCTGTTCCGACCC
TGCCGCTTACCGGATACCTGTCCGCCTTTCTCCCTTCGGGAAGCGTGGCGCTTTCTCATAGCTCACGCTG
TAGGTATCTCAGTTCGGTGTAGGTCGTTCGCTCCAAGCTGGGCTGTGTGCACGAACCCCCCGTTCAGCCC
GACCGCTGCGCCTTATCCGGTAACTATCGTCTTGAGTCCAACCCGGTAAGACACGACTTATCGCCACTGG
CAGCAGCCACTGGTAACAGGATTAGCAGAGCGAGGTATGTAGGCGGTGCTACAGAGTTCTTGAAGTGGTG
GCCTAACTACGGCTACACTAGAAGAACAGTATTTGGTATCTGCGCTCTGCTGAAGCCAGTTACCTTCGGA
AAAAGAGTTGGTAGCTCTTGATCCGGCAAACAAACCACCGCTGGTAGCGGTGGTTTTTTTGTTTGCAAGC
AGCAGATTACGCGCAGAAAAAAAGGATCTCAAGAAGATCCTTTGATCTTTTCTACGGGGTCTGACGCTCA
GTGGAACGAAAACTCACGTTAAGGGATTTTGGTCATGAGATTATCAAAAAGGATCTTCACCTAGATCCTT
TTAAATTAAAAATGAAGTTTTAAATCAATCTAAAGTATATATGAGTAAACTTGGTCTGACAGTTACCAAT
GCTTAATCAGTGAGGCACCTATCTCAGCGATCTGTCTATTTCGTTCATCCATAGTTGCCTGACTCCCCGT
CGTGTAGATAACTACGATACGGGAGGGCTTACCATCTGGCCCCAGTGCTGCAATGATACCGCGAGACCCA
CGCTCACCGGCTCCAGATTTATCAGCAATAAACCAGCCAGCCGGAAGGGCCGAGCGCAGAAGTGGTCCTG
CAACTTTATCCGCCTCCATCCAGTCTATTAATTGTTGCCGGGAAGCTAGAGTAAGTAGTTCGCCAGTTAA
TAGTTTGCGCAACGTTGTTGCCATTGCTACAGGCATCGTGGTGTCACGCTCGTCGTTTGGTATGGCTTCA
TTCAGCTCCGGTTCCCAACGATCAAGGCGAGTTACATGATCCCCCATGTTGTGCAAAAAAGCGGTTAGCT
CCTTCGGTCCTCCGATCGTTGTCAGAAGTAAGTTGGCCGCAGTGTTATCACTCATGGTTATGGCAGCACT
GCATAATTCTCTTACTGTCATGCCATCCGTAAGATGCTTTTCTGTGACTGGTGAGTACTCAACCAAGTCA
TTCTGAGAATAGTGTATGCGGCGACCGAGTTGCTCTTGCCCGGCGTCAATACGGGATAATACCGCGCCAC
ATAGCAGAACTTTAAAAGTGCTCATCATTGGAAAACGTTCTTCGGGGCGAAAACTCTCAAGGATCTTACC
GCTGTTGAGATCCAGTTCGATGTAACCCACTCGTGCACCCAACTGATCTTCAGCATCTTTTACTTTCACC
AGCGTTTCTGGGTGAGCAAAAACAGGAAGGCAAAATGCCGCAAAAAAGGGAATAAGGGCGACACGGAAAT
GTTGAATACTCATACTCTTCCTTTTTCAATATTATTGAAGCATTTATCAGGGTTATTGTCTCATGAGCGG
ATACATATTTGAATGTATTTAGAAAAATAAACAAATAGGGGTTCCGCGCACATTTCCCCGAAAAGTGCCA
CCTGGTCGTCGACTGGCCGCGAATCGATATGTCGAGTTTACTCCCTATCAGTGATAGAGAACGTATGTCG
AGTTTACTCCCTATCAGTGATAGAGAACGATGTCGAGTTTACTCCCTATCAGTGATAGAGAACGTATGTC
GAGTTTACTCCCTATCAGTGATAGAGAACGTATGTCGAGTTTACTCCCTATCAGTGATAGAGAACGTATG
TCGAGTTTATCCCTATCAGTGATAGAGAACGTATGTCGAGTTTACTCCCTATCAGTGATAGAGAACGTAT
GTCGAGGTAGGCGTGTACGGTGGGAGGCCTATATAAGCAGAGCTCGTTTAGTGAACCGTCAGATCGCCTG
GAGAAACCGGTTATACTGCGGCCGCCACCATGGGCGTGGCGGATCTGATTAAGAAGTTCGAAAGCATTAG
CAAAGAAGAAGGCTCTGGTTCCGGCACTAGTGTGAGTAAAGGAGAGGCCGTTATAAAAGAGTTCATGCGG
TTCAAGGTACACATGGAGGGATCAATGAACGGACACGAGTTCGAAATCGAAGGGGAAGGAGAGGGCAGGC
CCTATGAGGGTACTCAGACCGCCAAACTCAAAGTGACAAAGGGAGGCCCTTTGCCTTTCTCTTGGGACAT
CTTGTCACCACAATTTATGTATGGCTCCCGAGCATTTATAAAACACCCAGCAGACATACCTGATTACTAC
AAGCAGTCTTTCCCAGAAGGTTTTAAATGGGAAAGGGTCATGAACTTTGAGGATGGTGGTGCTGTGACGG
TGACGCAGGATACTTCTTTGGAGGACGGAACACTCATCTACAAGGTAAAGCTCAGGGGCACGAACTTCCC
GCCGGACGGACCAGTCATGCAGAAAAAGACTATGGGATGGGAGGCTTCCACCGAACGGTTGTATCCCGAG
GACGGTGTCTTGAAGGGAGATATAAAAATGGCTCTTCGGCTGAAAGATGGAGGCAGATACTTGGCAGATT
TTAAGACCACGTATAAGGCAAAAAAACCAGTGCAAATGCCGGGAGCATATAACGTTGACCGCAAACTGGA
CATCACCTCACATAACGAGGATTATACAGTGGTAGAACAGTACGAAAGAAGCGAAGGGAGGCACAGCACC
GGGGGTATGGATGAGCTGTATAAGGGCAGCGGCAGCGGCAGCATGATTACCGCGCCGCGCGAATTTGATT
ATCTGAACCTGCGCGCGGGCCTGAGCATGACCTGAACGCGTCATGCTCCGGGGTTGGGGTTGCGCCTTTT
CCAAGGCAGCCCTGGGTTTGCGCAGGGACGCGGCTGCTCTGGGCGTGGTTCCGGGAAACGCAGCGGCGCC
GACCCTGGGTCTCGCACATTCTTCACGTCCGTTCGCAGCGTCACCCGGATCTTCGCCGCTACCCTTGTGG
GCCCCCCGGCGACGCTTCCTGCTCCGCCCCTAAGTCGGGAAGGTTCCTTGCGGTTCGCGGCGTGCCGGAC
GTGACAAACGGAAGCCGCACGTCTCACTAGTACCCTCGCAGACGGACAGCGCCAGGGAGCAATGGCAGCG
CGCCGACCGCGATGGGCTGTGGCCAATAGCGGCTGCTCAGCAGGGCGCGCCGAGAGCAGCGGCCGGGAAG
GGGCGGTGCGGGAGGCGGGGTGTGGGGCGGTAGTGTGGGCCCTGTTCCTGCCCGCGCGGTGTTCCGCATT
CTGCAAGCCTCCGGAGCGCACGTCGGCAGTCGGCTCCCTCGTTGACCGAATCACCGACCTCTCTCCCCAG
CAATTCACCATGTCTAGACTGGACAAGAGCAAAGTCATAAACGGAGCTCTGGAATTACTCAATGGTGTCG
GTATCGAAGGCCTGACGACAAGGAAACTCGCTCAAAAGCTGGGAGTTGAGCAGCCTACCCTGTACTGGCA
CGTGAAGAACAAGCGGGCCCTGCTCGATGCCCTGCCAATCGAGATGCTGGACAGGCATCATACCCACTTC
TGCCCCCTGGAAGGCGAGTCATGGCAAGACTTTCTGCGGAACAACGCCAAGTCATACCGCTGTGCTCTCC
TCTCACATCGCGACGGGGCTAAAGTGCATCTCGGCACCCGCCCAACAGAGAAACAGTACGAAACCCTGGA
AAATCAGCTCGCGTTCCTGTGTCAGCAAGGCTTCTCCCTGGAGAACGCACTGTACGCTCTGTCCGCCGTG
GGCCACTTTACACTGGGCTGCGTATTGGAGGAACAGGAGCATCAAGTAGCAAAAGAGGAAAGAGAGACAC
CTACCACCGATTCTATGCCCCCACTTCTGAGACAAGCAATTGAGCTGTTCGACCGGCAGGGAGCCGAACC
TGCCTTCCTTTTCGGCCTGGAACTAATCATATGTGGCCTGGAGAAACAGCTAAAGTGCGAAAGCGGCGGG
CCGACCGACGCCCTTGACGATTTTGACTTAGACATGCTCCCAGCCGATGCCCTTGACGACTTTGACCTTG
ATATGCTGCCTGCTGACGCTCTTGACGATTTTGACCTTGACATGCTCCCCGGGTAACTAAGTAAGGATCG
ATCCAAGGTACCTTGAGCATCTGACTTCTGGCTAATAAAGGAAATTTATTTTCATTGCAATAGTGTGTTG
GAATTTTTTGTGTCTCTCACTCGGAAGGACATATGGGAGGGCAAATCATTTAAAACATCAGAATGAGTAT
TTGGTTTAGAGTTTGGCAACATATGCCCATATGCTGGCTGCCATGAACAAAGGTTGGCTATAAAGAGGTC
ATCAGTATATGAAACAGCCCCCTGCTGTCCATTCCTTATTCCATAGAAAAGCCTTGACTTGAGGTTAGAT
TTTTTTTATATTTTGTTTTGTGTTATTTTTTTCTTTAACATCCCTAAAATTTTCCTTACATGTTTTACTA
GCCAGATTTTTCCTCCTCTCCTGACTACTCCCAGTCATAGCTGTCCCTCTTCTCTTATGGAGATCCCTCG
ACCTGCAGCCCAAGCTTGGCGTAATCATGGTCATAGCTGTTTCCTGTGTGAAATTGTTATCCGCTCACAA
TTCCACACAACATACGAGCCGGAAGCATAAAGTGTAAAGCCTGGGGTGCCTAATGAGTGAGCTAACTCAC
ATTAATTGCGTTGCGCTCACTGCCCGCTTTCCAGTCGGGAAACCTGTCGTGCCAGCGGATCCGCATCTCA
ATTAGTCAGCAACCATAGTCCCGCCCCTAACTCCGCCCATCCCGCCCCTAACTCCGCCCAGTTCCGCCCA
TTC
Features (pLannotate 1.2.2; 18 found; start..end, strand, type, name):
    121..255     +  polyA_signal   SV40 poly(A) signal: SV40 polyadenylation signal
    257..311     -  CDS            lacI (fragment): lac repressor; lacI; The lac repressor binds to the lac operator to inhibit transcription in E. coli. This inhibition can be relieved by adding lactose or isopropyl-β-D-thiogalactopyranoside (IPTG).
    494..1082    -  rep_origin     ori: high-copy-number ColE1/pMB1/pBR322/pUC origin of replication
   1253..2113    -  CDS            AmpR: β-lactamase; bla; confers resistance to ampicillin, carbenicillin, and related antibiotics
   2114..2218    -  promoter       AmpR promoter: bla
   2274..2588    +  promoter       tight TRE promoter: Tet-responsive promoter PTight, consisting of seven tet operator sequences followed by the minimal CMV promoter
   2692..3384    +  CDS            mScarlet-I: mScarlet-I is a basic (constitutively fluorescent) red fluorescent protein published in 2016, derived from synthetic construct. It is reported to be a rapidly-maturing monomer with moderate acid sensitivity.
   3480..3990    +  promoter       hPGK promoter: human phosphoglycerate kinase 1 promoter
   4000..4697    +  CDS            rtTA3 (fragment): reverse tetracycline transactivator 3 activates expression from Tet-responsive promoters in the presence of doxycycline
   4627..4737    +  CDS            VP48: 3 tandem repeats of the minimal activation domain of herpes simplex virus VP16 (Cheng et al., 2013)
   4794..4849    +  polyA_signal   β-globin poly(A) signal: rabbit β-globin polyadenylation signal (Gil and Proudfoot, 1987)
   5234..5250    -  protein_bind   lac operator: The lac repressor binds to the lac operator to inhibit transcription in E. coli. This inhibition can be relieved by adding lactose or isopropyl-β-D-thiogalactopyranoside (IPTG). lac repressor encoded by lacI
   5258..5288    -  promoter       lac promoter: promoter for the E. coli lac operon
   5303..5324    -  protein_bind   CAP binding site: CAP binding activates transcription in the presence of cAMP. E. coli catabolite activator protein
   5337..5376    -  CDS            lacI (fragment): lac repressor; lacI; The lac repressor binds to the lac operator to inhibit transcription in E. coli. This inhibition can be relieved by adding lactose or isopropyl-β-D-thiogalactopyranoside (IPTG).
   5383..5405    +  promoter       SV40 promoter (fragment): SV40 enhancer and early promoter
   5409..5429    +  rep_origin     SV40 ori (fragment): SV40 origin of replication
   5429..101     +  rep_origin     SV40 ori (across the origin): SV40 origin of replication
