[The description below was written by a language model from this plasmid's Addgene catalogue record and pLannotate feature annotations shown in this document.]
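Description:
LifeAct-scramble is a mammalian expression plasmid of about 5.5 kb built on an all-in-one Tet-On backbone, giving doxycycline-inducible expression of a red fluorescent fusion protein. It is propagated in E. coli through a high-copy ColE1/pUC-type origin and selected with ampicillin via the AmpR (β-lactamase) gene and its native promoter. Remnants of lac regulatory sequence (lac promoter, operator, CAP site, short lacI fragments) and SV40 promoter/origin fragments are also annotated and appear to be backbone carry-over rather than functional parts of the payload. No mammalian drug-selection marker is annotated.

The roughly 840 bp insert, LifeAct-mScarlet-scramble, sits downstream of the tight TRE promoter (seven tet operators fused to a minimal CMV promoter). The feature table explicitly identifies only the mScarlet-I coding sequence there. The short unannotated stretches flanking it presumably hold the LifeAct F-actin-binding peptide and the scrambled sequence, which the record also calls "Scrambled MTED", but their exact positions are not annotated. Immediately downstream, a human PGK promoter constitutively drives rtTA3, the reverse tetracycline transactivator with VP16-derived activation repeats, followed by a rabbit β-globin poly(A) signal. An SV40 poly(A) signal is also present. Because both the transactivator and the responsive promoter are on one plasmid, adding doxycycline to transfected cells is enough to switch on the fusion.

Judging by the name and the associated publication on disrupting microtubule polymerization into dendritic spines, the construct most likely serves as the scrambled-sequence negative control for an actin-targeted, LifeAct-tethered effector. The record does not define the scrambled element further.
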