Addgene plasmid #217499: LifeAct-scramble
Depositing lab: Erik Dent. Publication: A methodology for specific disruption of microtubule polymerization into dendritic spines. Holland ED, Miller HL, Millette MM, Taylor RJ, Drucker GL, Dent EW. Mol Biol Cell. 2024 Jun 1;35(6):mr3. doi: 10.1091/mbc.E24-02-0093. Epub 2024 Apr 17. PubMed 38630519.
Backbone
  Vector backbone: Tet-On
  Backbone manufacturer: David Root, RRID: Addgene_41393
  Backbone size w/o insert (bp): 4621
  Total vector size (bp): 5461
  Vector type: Mammalian Expression
Growth in bacteria
  Bacterial resistance: Ampicillin, 100 μg/mL
  Growth temperature: 37°C
  Growth strain: DH5alpha
  Copy number: High Copy
Gene/Insert
  Gene/Insert name: LifeAct-mScarlet-scramble (alt names: LifeAct-scramble; Scrambled MTED)
  Insert size (bp): 840
Terms and licenses: Academic/Nonprofit Terms; Industry Terms: Not Available to Industry
How to cite: LifeAct-scramble was a gift from Erik Dent (Addgene plasmid # 217499 ; http://n2t.net/addgene:217499 ; RRID:Addgene_217499)
